>Addgene plasmid #102965 | pLKO.1P shNFS1_3 | addgene full sequence | sequence record 198378 | Addgene NGS Result
ATTCTAGATCTTGAGACAAATGGCAGTATTCATCCACAATTTTAAAAGAAAAGGGGGGATTGGGGGGTAC
AGTGCAGGGGAAAGAATAGTAGACATAATAGCAACAGACATACAAACTAAAGAATTACAAAAACAAATTA
CAAAAATTCAAAATTTTCGGGTTTATTACAGGGACAGCAGAGATCCACTTTGGCGCCGGCTCGAGGGGGC
CCGGGTTGCGCCTTTTCCAAGGCAGCCCTGGGTTTGCGCAGGGACGCGGCTGCTCTGGGCGTGGTTCCGG
GAAACGCAGCGGCGCCGACCCTGGGTCTCGCACATTCTTCACGTCCGTTCGCAGCGTCACCCGGATCTTC
GCCGCTACCCTTGTGGGCCCCCCGGCGACGCTTCCTGCTCCGCCCCTAAGTCGGGAAGGTTCCTTGCGGT
TCGCGGCGTGCCGGACGTGACAAACGGAAGCCGCACGTCTCACTAGTACCCTCGCAGACGGACAGCGCCA
GGGAGCAATGGCAGCGCGCCGACCGCGATGGGCTGTGGCCAATAGCGGCTGCTCAGCAGGGCGCGCCGAG
AGCAGCGGCCGGGAAGGGGCGGTGCGGGAGGCGGGGTGTGGGGCGGTAGTGTGGGCCCTGTTCCTGCCCG
CGCGGTGTTCCGCATTCTGCAAGCCTCCGGAGCGCACGTCGGCAGTCGGCTCCCTCGTTGACCGAATCAC
CGACCTCTCTCCCCAGGGGGATCCACCGGAGCTTACCATGACCGAGTACAAGCCCACGGTGCGCCTCGCC
ACCCGCGACGACGTCCCCAGGGCCGTACGCACCCTCGCCGCCGCGTTCGCCGACTACCCCGCCACGCGCC
ACACCGTCGATCCGGACCGCCACATCGAGCGGGTCACCGAGCTGCAAGAACTCTTCCTCACGCGCGTCGG
GCTCGACATCGGCAAGGTGTGGGTCGCGGACGACGGCGCCGCCGTGGCGGTCTGGACCACGCCGGAGAGC
GTCGAAGCGGGGGCGGTGTTCGCCGAGATCGGCCCGCGCATGGCCGAGTTGAGCGGTTCCCGGCTGGCCG
CGCAGCAACAGATGGAAGGCCTCCTGGCGCCGCACCGGCCCAAGGAGCCCGCGTGGTTCCTGGCCACCGT
CGGCGTCTCGCCCGACCACCAGGGCAAGGGTCTGGGCAGCGCCGTCGTGCTCCCCGGAGTGGAGGCGGCC
GAGCGCGCCGGGGTGCCCGCCTTCCTGGAGACCTCCGCGCCCCGCAACCTCCCCTTCTACGAGCGGCTCG
GCTTCACCGTCACCGCCGACGTCGAGGTGCCCGAAGGACCGCGCACCTGGTGCATGACCCGCAAGCCCGG
TGCCTGAACGCGTTAAGTCGACAATCAACCTCTGGATTACAAAATTTGTGAAAGATTGACTGGTATTCTT
AACTATGTTGCTCCTTTTACGCTATGTGGATACGCTGCTTTAATGCCTTTGTATCATGCTATTGCTTCCC
GTATGGCTTTCATTTTCTCCTCCTTGTATAAATCCTGGTTGCTGTCTCTTTATGAGGAGTTGTGGCCCGT
TGTCAGGCAACGTGGCGTGGTGTGCACTGTGTTTGCTGACGCAACCCCCACTGGTTGGGGCATTGCCACC
ACCTGTCAGCTCCTTTCCGGGACTTTCGCTTTCCCCCTCCCTATTGCCACGGCGGAACTCATCGCCGCCT
GCCTTGCCCGCTGCTGGACAGGGGCTCGGCTGTTGGGCACTGACAATTCCGTGGTGTTGTCGGGGAAATC
ATCGTCCTTTCCTTGGCTGCTCGCCTGTGTTGCCACCTGGATTCTGCGCGGGACGTCCTTCTGCTACGTC
CCTTCGGCCCTCAATCCAGCGGACCTTCCTTCCCGCGGCCTGCTGCCGGCTCTGCGGCCTCTTCCGCGTC
TTCGCCTTCGCCCTCAGACGAGTCGGATCTCCCTTTGGGCCGCCTCCCCGCGTCGACTTTAAGACCAATG
ACTTACAAGGCAGCTGTAGATCTTAGCCACTTTTTAAAAGAAAAGGGGGGACTGGAAGGGCTAATTCACT
CCCAACGAAGACAAGATCTGCTTTTTGCTTGTACTGGGTCTCTCTGGTTAGACCAGATCTGAGCCTGGGA
GCTCTCTGGCTAACTAGGGAACCCACTGCTTAAGCCTCAATAAAGCTTGCCTTGAGTGCTTCAAGTAGTG
TGTGCCCGTCTGTTGTGTGACTCTGGTAACTAGAGATCCCTCAGACCCTTTTAGTCAGTGTGGAAAATCT
CTAGCAGTACGTATAGTAGTTCATGTCATCTTATTATTCAGTATTTATAACTTGCAAAGAAATGAATATC
AGAGAGTGAGAGGAACTTGTTTATTGCAGCTTATAATGGTTACAAATAAAGCAATAGCATCACAAATTTC
ACAAATAAAGCATTTTTTTCACTGCATTCTAGTTGTGGTTTGTCCAAACTCATCAATGTATCTTATCATG
TCTGGCTCTAGCTATCCCGCCCCTAACTCCGCCCATCCCGCCCCTAACTCCGCCCAGTTCCGCCCATTCT
CCGCCCCATGGCTGACTAATTTTTTTTATTTATGCAGAGGCCGAGGCCGCCTCGGCCTCTGAGCTATTCC
AGAAGTAGTGAGGAGGCTTTTTTGGAGGCCTAGGGACGTACCCAATTCGCCCTATAGTGAGTCGTATTAC
GCGCGCTCACTGGCCGTCGTTTTACAACGTCGTGACTGGGAAAACCCTGGCGTTACCCAACTTAATCGCC
TTGCAGCACATCCCCCTTTCGCCAGCTGGCGTAATAGCGAAGAGGCCCGCACCGATCGCCCTTCCCAACA
GTTGCGCAGCCTGAATGGCGAATGGG
[124 nt withheld, positions 2827-2950]
C
[91 nt withheld, positions 2952-3042]
A
[49 nt withheld, positions 3044-3092]
CCTTTGACGTTGGAGTCCACGTTCTTT
[37 nt withheld, positions 3120-3156]
ACCCTATCTCGGTCTATTCTTTTGATTTATAAGGGATTTTGCCGATTTCGGCCTATTGGTTAAAAAATGA
GCTGATTTAACAAAAATTTAACGCGAATTTTAACAAAATATTAACGCTTACAATTTAGGTGGCACTTTTC
GGGGAAATGTGCGCGGAACCCCTATTTGTTTATTTTTCTAAATACATTCAAATATGTATCCGCTCATGAG
ACAATAACCCTGATAAATGCTTCAATAATATTGAAAAAGGAAGAGTATGAGTATTCAACATTTCCGTGTC
GCCCTTATTCCCTTTTTTGCGGCATTTTGCCTTCCTGTTTTTGCTCACCCAGAAACGCTGGTGAAAGTAA
AAGATGCTGAAGATCAGTTGGGTGCACGAGTGGGTTACATCGAACTGGATCTCAACAGCGGTAAGATCCT
TGAGAGTTTTCGCCCCGAAGAACGTTTTCCAATGATGAGCACTTTTAAAGTTCTGCTATGTGGCGCGGTA
TTATCCCGTATTGACGCCGGGCAAGAGCAACTCGGTCGCCGCATACACTATTCTCAGAATGACTTGGTTG
AGTACTCACCAGTCACAGAAAAGCATCTTACGGATGGCATGACAGTAAGAGAATTATGCAGTGCTGCCAT
AACCATGAGTGATAACACTGCGGCCAACTTACTTCTGACAACGATCGGAGGACCGAAGGAGCTAACCGCT
TTTTTGCACAACATGGGGGATCATGTAACTCGCCTTGATCGTTGGGAACCGGAGCTGAATGAAGCCATAC
CAAACGACGAGCGTGACACCACGATGCCTGTAGCAATGGCAACAACGTTGCGCAAACTATTAACTGGCGA
ACTACTTACTCTAGCTTCCCGGCAACAATTAATAGACTGGATGGAGGCGGATAAAGTTGCAGGACCACTT
CTGCGCTCGGCCCTTCCGGCTGGCTGGTTTATTGCTGATAAATCTGGAGCCGGTGAGCGTGGGTCTCGCG
GTATCATTGCAGCACTGGGGCCAGATGGTAAGCCCTCCCGTATCGTAGTTATCTACACGACGGGGAGTCA
GGCAACTATGGATGAACGAAATAGACAGATCGCTGAGATAGGTGCCTCACTGATTAAGCATTGGTAACTG
TCAGACCAAGTTTACTCATATATACTTTAGATTGATTTAAAACTTCATTTTTAATTTAAAAGGATCTAGG
TGAAGATCCTTTTTGATAATCTCATGACCAAAATCCCTTAACGTGAGTTTTCGTTCCACTGAGCGTCAGA
CCCCGTAGAAAAGATCAAAGGATCTTCTTGAGATCCTTTTTTTCTGCGCGTAATCTGCTGCTTGCAAACA
AAAAAACCACCGCTACCAGCGGTGGTTTGTTTGCCGGATCAAGAGCTACCAACTCTTTTTCCGAAGGTAA
CTGGCTTCAGCAGAGCGCAGATACCAAATACTGTTCTTCTAGTGTAGCCGTAGTTAGGCCACCACTTCAA
GAACTCTGTAGCACCGCCTACATACCTCGCTCTGCTAATCCTGTTACCAGTGGCTGCTGCCAGTGGCGAT
AAGTCGTGTCTTACCGGGTTGGACTCAAGACGATAGTTACCGGATAAGGCGCAGCGGTCGGGCTGAACGG
GGGGTTCGTGCACACAGCCCAGCTTGGAGCGAACGACCTACACCGAACTGAGATACCTACAGCGTGAGCT
ATGAGAAAGCGCCACGCTTCCCGAAGGGAGAAAGGCGGACAGGTATCCGGTAAGCGGCAGGGTCGGAACA
GGAGAGCGCACGAGGGAGCTTCCAGGGGGAAACGCCTGGTATCTTTATAGTCCTGTCGGGTTTCGCCACC
TCTGACTTGAGCGTCGATTTTTGTGATGCTCGTCAGGGGGGCGGAGCCTATGGAAAAACGCCAGCAACGC
GGCCTTTTTACGGTTCCTGGCCTTTTGCTGGCCTTTTGCTCACATGTTCTTTCCTGCGTTATCCCCTGAT
TCTGTGGATAACCGTATTACCGCCTTTGAGTGAGCTGATACCGCTCGCCGCAGCCGAACGACCGAGCGCA
GCGAGTCAGTGAGCGAGGAAGCGGAAGAGCGCCCAATACGCAAACCGCCTCTCCCCGCGCGTTGGCCGAT
TCATTAATGCAGCTGGCACGACAGGTTTCCCGACTGGAAAGCGGGCAGTGAGCGCAACGCAATTAATGTG
AGTTAGCTCACTCATTAGGCACCCCAGGCTTTACACTTTATGCTTCCGGCTCGTATGTTGTGTGGAATTG
TGAGCGGATAACAATTTCACACAGGAAACAGCTATGACCATGATTACGCCAAGCGCGCAATTAACCCTCA
CTAAAGGGAACAAAAGCTGGAGCTGCAAGCTTAATGTAGTCTTATGCAATACTCTTGTAGTCTTGCAACA
TGGTAACGATGAGTTAGCAACATGCCTTACAAGGAGAGAAAAAGCACCGTGCATGCCGATTGGTGGAAGT
AAGGTGGTACGATCGTGCCTTATTAGGAAGGCAACAGACGGGTCTGACATGGATTGGACGAACCACTGAA
TTGCCGCATTGCAGAGATATTGTATTTAAGTGCCTAGCTCGATACATAAACGGGTCTCTCTGGTTAGACC
AGATCTGAGCCTGGGAGCTCTCTGGCTAACTAGGGAACCCACTGCTTAAGCCTCAATAAAGCTTGCCTTG
AGTGCTTCAAGTAGTGTGTGCCCGTCTGTTGTGTGACTCTGGTAACTAGAGATCCCTCAGACCCTTTTAG
TCAGTGTGGAAAATCTCTAGCAGTGGCGCCCGAACAGGGACTTGAAAGCGAAAGGGAAACCAGAGGAGCT
CTCTCGACGCAGGACTCGGCTTGCTGAAGCGCGCACGGCAAGAGGCGAGGGGCGGCGACTGGTGAGTACG
CCAAAAATTTTGACTAGCGGAGGCTAGAAGGAGAGAGATGGGTGCGAGAGCGTCAGTATTAAGCGGGGGA
GAATTAGATCGCGATGGGAAAAAATTCGGTTAAGGCCAGGGGGAAAGAAAAAATATAAATTAAAACATAT
AGTATGGGCAAGCAGGGAGCTAGAACGATTCGCAGTTAATCCTGGCCTGTTAGAAACATCAGAAGGCTGT
AGACAAATACTGGGACAGCTACAACCATCCCTTCAGACAGGATCAGAAGAACTTAGATCATTATATAATA
CAGTAGCAACCCTCTATTGTGTGCATCAAAGGATAGAGATAAAAGACACCAAGGAAGCTTTAGACAAGAT
AGAGGAAGAGCAAAACAAAAGTAAGACCACCGCACAGCAAGCGGCCGCTGATCTTCAGACCTGGAGGAGG
AGATATGAGGGACAATTGGAGAAGTGAATTATATAAATATAAAGTAGTAAAAATTGAACCATTAGGAGTA
GCACCCACCAAGGCAAAGAGAAGAGTGGTGCAGAGAGAAAAAAGAGCAGTGGGAATAGGAGCTTTGTTCC
TTGGGTTCTTGGGAGCAGCAGGAAGCACTATGGGCGCAGCGTCAATGACGCTGACGGTACAGGCCAGACA
ATTATTGTCTGGTATAGTGCAGCAGCAGAACAATTTGCTGAGGGCTATTGAGGCGCAACAGCATCTGTTG
CAACTCACAGTCTGGGGCATCAAGCAGCTCCAGGCAAGAATCCTGGCTGTGGAAAGATACCTAAAGGATC
AACAGCTCCTGGGGATTTGGGGTTGCTCTGGAAAACTCATTTGCACCACTGCTGTGCCTTGGAATGCTAG
TTGGAGTAATAAATCTCTGGAACAGATTTGGAATCACACGACCTGGATGGAGTGGGACAGAGAAATTAAC
AATTACACAAGCTTAATACACTCCTTAATTGAAGAATCGCAAAACCAGCAAGAAAAGAATGAACAAGAAT
TATTGGAATTAGATAAATGGGCAAGTTTGTGGAATTGGTTTAACATAACAAATTGGCTGTGGTATATAAA
ATTATTCATAATGATAGTAGGAGGCTTGGTAGGTTTAAGAATAGTTTTTGCTGTACTTTCTATAGTGAAT
AGAGTTAGGCAGGGATATTCACCATTATCGTTTCAGACCCACCTCCCAACCCCGAGGGGACCCAGAGAGG
GCCTATTTCCCATGATTCCTTCATATTTGCATATACGATACAAGGCTGTTAGAGAGATAATTAGAATTAA
TTTGACTGTAAACACAAAGATATTAGTACAAAATACGTGACGTAGAAAGTAATAATTTCTTGGGTAGTTT
GCAGTTTTAAAATTATGTTTTAAAATGGACTATCATATGCTTACCGTAACTTGAAAGTATTTCGATTTCT
TGGCTTTATATATCTTGTGGAAAGGACGAGGTACCGGCTGTGACTCCACCAGTTATTCCTCGAGGAATAA
CTGGTGGAGTCACAGTTTTTGA
Features (pLannotate 1.2.2; 26 found; start..end, strand, type, name):
     40..157     +  misc_feature   cPPT/CTS: central polypurine tract and central termination sequence of HIV-1
    216..716     +  promoter       hPGK promoter: human phosphoglycerate kinase 1 promoter
    738..1337    +  CDS            PuroR (fragment): puromycin N-acetyltransferase; pac from Streptomyces; confers resistance to puromycin
   1353..1941    +  misc_feature   WPRE: woodchuck hepatitis virus posttranscriptional regulatory element
   1992..2011    +  misc_feature   cPPT/CTS (fragment): central polypurine tract and central termination sequence of HIV-1
   2013..2246    +  LTR            3' LTR (ΔU3): self-inactivating 3' long terminal repeat (LTR) from HIV-1
   2324..2445    +  polyA_signal   SV40 poly(A) signal: SV40 polyadenylation signal
   2485..2620    +  rep_origin     SV40 ori: SV40 origin of replication
   2641..2659    -  promoter       T7 promoter: promoter for bacteriophage T7 RNA polymerase
   2667..2822    +  CDS            lacZα (fragment): LacZα fragment of β-galactosidase; lacZ fragment
   2827..3255    +  rep_origin     f1 ori (sequence partly withheld): f1 bacteriophage origin of replication; arrow indicates direction of (+) strand synthesis
   3308..3412    +  promoter       AmpR promoter: bla
   3413..4273    +  CDS            AmpR: β-lactamase; bla; confers resistance to ampicillin, carbenicillin, and related antibiotics
   4444..5032    +  rep_origin     ori: high-copy-number ColE1/pMB1/pBR322/pUC origin of replication
   5215..5307    +  CDS            lacI (fragment): lac repressor; lacI; The lac repressor binds to the lac operator to inhibit transcription in E. coli. This inhibition can be relieved by adding lactose or isopropyl-β-D-thiogalactopyranoside (IPTG).
   5320..5341    +  protein_bind   CAP binding site: CAP binding activates transcription in the presence of cAMP. E. coli catabolite activator protein
   5356..5386    +  promoter       lac promoter: promoter for the E. coli lac operon
   5394..5410    +  protein_bind   lac operator: The lac repressor binds to the lac operator to inhibit transcription in E. coli. This inhibition can be relieved by adding lactose or isopropyl-β-D-thiogalactopyranoside (IPTG). lac repressor encoded by lacI
   5455..5473    +  promoter       T3 promoter: promoter for bacteriophage T3 RNA polymerase
   5501..5727    +  promoter       RSV promoter: Rous sarcoma virus enhancer/promoter
   5728..5908    +  LTR            5' LTR (truncated): truncated 5' long terminal repeat (LTR) from HIV-1
   5955..6080    +  misc_feature   HIV-1 Ψ: packaging signal of human immunodeficiency virus type 1
   6064..6427    +  CDS            HIV-1 gag (fragment): gag protein from human immunodeficiency virus 1; gag
   6573..6806    +  misc_feature   RRE: The Rev response element (RRE) of HIV-1 allows for Rev-dependent mRNA export from the nucleus to the cytoplasm.
   7183..7209    +  CDS            Rev (fragment): human immunodeficiency virus 1 (HIV-1) Rev protein; rev; enhances nuclear export of unspliced and incompletely spliced viral mRNAs
   7213..7453    +  promoter       U6 promoter: RNA polymerase III promoter for human U6 snRNA
