[The description below was written by a language model from this plasmid's Addgene catalogue record and pLannotate feature annotations shown in this document.]
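Description:
pLKO.1P shNFS1_3 is a lentiviral RNAi plasmid built on the pLKO_TRC005 backbone from the Broad Institute, carrying a short hairpin RNA from The RNAi Consortium collection that targets human NFS1, the cysteine desulfurase gene. The total size is 7,518 bp, of which the hairpin insert accounts for only about 50 bp. In bacteria it is maintained as a high-copy plasmid through a ColE1/pUC-type origin and selected with ampicillin via the β-lactamase gene. An f1 origin, an SV40 origin and poly(A) signal, and remnants of lac, T3 and T7 elements are also annotated in the backbone.

The viral portion has a third-generation, self-inactivating design. An RSV promoter fused to a truncated HIV-1 5' LTR drives production of the genomic RNA in packaging cells. This RNA carries the Ψ packaging signal with a partial gag sequence, the Rev response element for nuclear export, and a cPPT/CTS that aids nuclear import. The ΔU3 3' LTR inactivates LTR promoter activity after integration. Within the provirus, a human U6 RNA polymerase III promoter sits near the end of the linearised map. The hairpin itself is not separately annotated, but it presumably occupies the short interval between U6 and the cPPT across the sequence origin. Downstream, a human PGK promoter expresses puromycin N-acetyltransferase, followed by a WPRE that enhances transcript expression, so transduced mammalian cells can be selected with puromycin. The stated purpose is suppression of NFS1. The associated study examined the role of NFS1 in lung tumours and in protection from ferroptosis.
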