Addgene plasmid #102965: pLKO.1P shNFS1_3
Purpose: Suppression of NFS1
Depositing lab: Richard Possemato. Depositing organization: NYU Grossman School of Medicine. Publication: NFS1 undergoes positive selection in lung tumours and protects cells from ferroptosis. Alvarez SW, Sviderskiy VO, Terzi EM, Papagiannakopoulos T, Moreira AL, Adams S, Sabatini DM, Birsoy K, Possemato R. Nature. 2017 Nov 22. doi: 10.1038/nature24637. PubMed 29168506.
Backbone
  Vector backbone: pLKO_TRC005
  Backbone manufacturer: Broad Institute
  Backbone size w/o insert (bp): 7466
  Total vector size (bp): 7518
  Vector type: Lentiviral, RNAi
  Selectable markers: Puromycin
Growth in bacteria
  Bacterial resistance: Ampicillin, 100 μg/mL
  Growth temperature: 37°C
  Growth strain: NEB Stable
  Copy number: High Copy
Gene/Insert
  Gene/Insert name: shNFS1_3
  gRNA/shRNA sequence: CTGTGACTCCACCAGTTATTC
  Species: H. sapiens (human)
  GenBank ID: NM_021100
  Entrez Gene: NFS1 (a.k.a. COXPD52, HUSSY-08, IscS, NIFS)
Resource information
  A portion of this plasmid was derived from a plasmid made by: The RNAi Consortium
Terms and licenses: Academic/Nonprofit Terms; Industry Terms: Not Available to Industry
Depositor comments: TRCN0000229756
How to cite: pLKO.1P shNFS1_3 was a gift from Richard Possemato (Addgene plasmid # 102965 ; http://n2t.net/addgene:102965 ; RRID:Addgene_102965)
