>Addgene plasmid #102965 | pLKO.1P shNFS1_3 | depositor partial sequence | sequence record 194964 | pLKO_TRC005
GAATTCTAGATCTTGAGACAAATGGCAGTATTCATCCACAATTTTAAAAGAAAAGGGGGGATTGGGGGGT
ACAGTGCAGGGGAAAGAATAGTAGACATAATAGCAACAGACATACAAACTAAAGAATTACAAAAACAAAT
TACAAAAATTCAAAATTTTCGGGTTTATTACAGGGACAGCAGAGATCCACTTTGGCGCCGGCTCGAGGGG
GCCCGGGTTGCGCCTTTTCCAAGGCAGCCCTGGGTTTGCGCAGGGACGCGGCTGCTCTGGGCGTGGTTCC
GGGAAACGCAGCGGCGCCGACCCTGGGTCTCGCACATTCTTCACGTCCGTTCGCAGCGTCACCCGGATCT
TCGCCGCTACCCTTGTGGGCCCCCCGGCGACGCTTCCTGCTCCGCCCCTAAGTCGGGAAGGTTCCTTGCG
GTTCGCGGCGTGCCGGACGTGACAAACGGAAGCCGCACGTCTCACTAGTACCCTCGCAGACGGACAGCGC
CAGGGAGCAATGGCAGCGCGCCGACCGCGATGGGCTGTGGCCAATAGCGGCTGCTCAGCAGGGCGCGCCG
AGAGCAGCGGCCGGGAAGGGGCGGTGCGGGAGGCGGGGTGTGGGGCGGTAGTGTGGGCCCTGTTCCTGCC
CGCGCGGTGTTCCGCATTCTGCAAGCCTCCGGAGCGCACGTCGGCAGTCGGCTCCCTCGTTGACCGAATC
ACCGACCTCTCTCCCCAGGGGGATCCACCGGAGCTTACCATGACCGAGTACAAGCCCACGGTGCGCCTCG
CCACCCGCGACGACGTCCCCAGGGCCGTACGCACCCTCGCCGCCGCGTTCGCCGACTACCCCGCCACGCG
CCACACCGTCGATCCGGACCGCCACATCGAGCGGGTCACCGAGCTGCAAGAACTCTTCCTCACGCGCGTC
GGGCTCGACATCGGCAAGGTGTGGGTCGCGGACGACGGCGCCGCCGTGGCGGTCTGGACCACGCCGGAGA
GCGTCGAAGCGGGGGCGGTGTTCGCCGAGATCGGCCCGCGCATGGCCGAGTTGAGCGGTTCCCGGCTGGC
CGCGCAGCAACAGATGGAAGGCCTCCTGGCGCCGCACCGGCCCAAGGAGCCCGCGTGGTTCCTGGCCACC
GTCGGCGTCTCGCCCGACCACCAGGGCAAGGGTCTGGGCAGCGCCGTCGTGCTCCCCGGAGTGGAGGCGG
CCGAGCGCGCCGGGGTGCCCGCCTTCCTGGAGACCTCCGCGCCCCGCAACCTCCCCTTCTACGAGCGGCT
CGGCTTCACCGTCACCGCCGACGTCGAGGTGCCCGAAGGACCGCGCACCTGGTGCATGACCCGCAAGCCC
GGTGCCTGAACGCGTTAAGTCGACAATCAACCTCTGGATTACAAAATTTGTGAAAGATTGACTGGTATTC
TTAACTATGTTGCTCCTTTTACGCTATGTGGATACGCTGCTTTAATGCCTTTGTATCATGCTATTGCTTC
CCGTATGGCTTTCATTTTCTCCTCCTTGTATAAATCCTGGTTGCTGTCTCTTTATGAGGAGTTGTGGCCC
GTTGTCAGGCAACGTGGCGTGGTGTGCACTGTGTTTGCTGACGCAACCCCCACTGGTTGGGGCATTGCCA
CCACCTGTCAGCTCCTTTCCGGGACTTTCGCTTTCCCCCTCCCTATTGCCACGGCGGAACTCATCGCCGC
CTGCCTTGCCCGCTGCTGGACAGGGGCTCGGCTGTTGGGCACTGACAATTCCGTGGTGTTGTCGGGGAAA
TCATCGTCCTTTCCTTGGCTGCTCGCCTGTGTTGCCACCTGGATTCTGCGCGGGACGTCCTTCTGCTACG
TCCCTTCGGCCCTCAATCCAGCGGACCTTCCTTCCCGCGGCCTGCTGCCGGCTCTGCGGCCTCTTCCGCG
TCTTCGCCTTCGCCCTCAGACGAGTCGGATCTCCCTTTGGGCCGCCTCCCCGCGTCGACTTTAAGACCAA
TGACTTACAAGGCAGCTGTAGATCTTAGCCACTTTTTAAAAGAAAAGGGGGGACTGGAAGGGCTAATTCA
CTCCCAACGAAGACAAGATCTGCTTTTTGCTTGTACTGGGTCTCTCTGGTTAGACCAGATCTGAGCCTGG
GAGCTCTCTGGCTAACTAGGGAACCCACTGCTTAAGCCTCAATAAAGCTTGCCTTGAGTGCTTCAAGTAG
TGTGTGCCCGTCTGTTGTGTGACTCTGGTAACTAGAGATCCCTCAGACCCTTTTAGTCAGTGTGGAAAAT
CTCTAGCAGTACGTATAGTAGTTCATGTCATCTTATTATTCAGTATTTATAACTTGCAAAGAAATGAATA
TCAGAGAGTGAGAGGAACTTGTTTATTGCAGCTTATAATGGTTACAAATAAAGCAATAGCATCACAAATT
TCACAAATAAAGCATTTTTTTCACTGCATTCTAGTTGTGGTTTGTCCAAACTCATCAATGTATCTTATCA
TGTCTGGCTCTAGCTATCCCGCCCCTAACTCCGCCCATCCCGCCCCTAACTCCGCCCAGTTCCGCCCATT
CTCCGCCCCATGGCTGACTAATTTTTTTTATTTATGCAGAGGCCGAGGCCGCCTCGGCCTCTGAGCTATT
CCAGAAGTAGTGAGGAGGCTTTTTTGGAGGCCTAGGGACGTACCCAATTCGCCCTATAGTGAGTCGTATT
ACGCGCGCTCACTGGCCGTCGTTTTACAACGTCGTGACTGGGAAAACCCTGGCGTTACCCAACTTAATCG
CCTTGCAGCACATCCCCCTTTCGCCAGCTGGCGTAATAGCGAAGAGGCCCGCACCGATCGCCCTTCCCAA
CAGTTGCGCAGCCTGAATGGCGAATGGG
[124 nt withheld, positions 2829-2952]
C
[91 nt withheld, positions 2954-3044]
A
[49 nt withheld, positions 3046-3094]
CCTTTGACGTTGGAGTCCACGTTCTTT
[37 nt withheld, positions 3122-3158]
ACCCTATCTCGGTCTATTCTTTTGATTTATAAGGGATTTTGCCGATTTCGGCCTATTGGTTAAAAAATGA
GCTGATTTAACAAAAATTTAACGCGAATTTTAACAAAATATTAACGCTTACAATTTAGGTGGCACTTTTC
GGGGAAATGTGCGCGGAACCCCTATTTGTTTATTTTTCTAAATACATTCAAATATGTATCCGCTCATGAG
ACAATAACCCTGATAAATGCTTCAATAATATTGAAAAAGGAAGAGTATGAGTATTCAACATTTCCGTGTC
GCCCTTATTCCCTTTTTTGCGGCATTTTGCCTTCCTGTTTTTGCTCACCCAGAAACGCTGGTGAAAGTAA
AAGATGCTGAAGATCAGTTGGGTGCACGAGTGGGTTACATCGAACTGGATCTCAACAGCGGTAAGATCCT
TGAGAGTTTTCGCCCCGAAGAACGTTTTCCAATGATGAGCACTTTTAAAGTTCTGCTATGTGGCGCGGTA
TTATCCCGTATTGACGCCGGGCAAGAGCAACTCGGTCGCCGCATACACTATTCTCAGAATGACTTGGTTG
AGTACTCACCAGTCACAGAAAAGCATCTTACGGATGGCATGACAGTAAGAGAATTATGCAGTGCTGCCAT
AACCATGAGTGATAACACTGCGGCCAACTTACTTCTGACAACGATCGGAGGACCGAAGGAGCTAACCGCT
TTTTTGCACAACATGGGGGATCATGTAACTCGCCTTGATCGTTGGGAACCGGAGCTGAATGAAGCCATAC
CAAACGACGAGCGTGACACCACGATGCCTGTAGCAATGGCAACAACGTTGCGCAAACTATTAACTGGCGA
ACTACTTACTCTAGCTTCCCGGCAACAATTAATAGACTGGATGGAGGCGGATAAAGTTGCAGGACCACTT
CTGCGCTCGGCCCTTCCGGCTGGCTGGTTTATTGCTGATAAATCTGGAGCCGGTGAGCGTGGGTCTCGCG
GTATCATTGCAGCACTGGGGCCAGATGGTAAGCCCTCCCGTATCGTAGTTATCTACACGACGGGGAGTCA
GGCAACTATGGATGAACGAAATAGACAGATCGCTGAGATAGGTGCCTCACTGATTAAGCATTGGTAACTG
TCAGACCAAGTTTACTCATATATACTTTAGATTGATTTAAAACTTCATTTTTAATTTAAAAGGATCTAGG
TGAAGATCCTTTTTGATAATCTCATGACCAAAATCCCTTAACGTGAGTTTTCGTTCCACTGAGCGTCAGA
CCCCGTAGAAAAGATCAAAGGATCTTCTTGAGATCCTTTTTTTCTGCGCGTAATCTGCTGCTTGCAAACA
AAAAAACCACCGCTACCAGCGGTGGTTTGTTTGCCGGATCAAGAGCTACCAACTCTTTTTCCGAAGGTAA
CTGGCTTCAGCAGAGCGCAGATACCAAATACTGTTCTTCTAGTGTAGCCGTAGTTAGGCCACCACTTCAA
GAACTCTGTAGCACCGCCTACATACCTCGCTCTGCTAATCCTGTTACCAGTGGCTGCTGCCAGTGGCGAT
AAGTCGTGTCTTACCGGGTTGGACTCAAGACGATAGTTACCGGATAAGGCGCAGCGGTCGGGCTGAACGG
GGGGTTCGTGCACACAGCCCAGCTTGGAGCGAACGACCTACACCGAACTGAGATACCTACAGCGTGAGCT
ATGAGAAAGCGCCACGCTTCCCGAAGGGAGAAAGGCGGACAGGTATCCGGTAAGCGGCAGGGTCGGAACA
GGAGAGCGCACGAGGGAGCTTCCAGGGGGAAACGCCTGGTATCTTTATAGTCCTGTCGGGTTTCGCCACC
TCTGACTTGAGCGTCGATTTTTGTGATGCTCGTCAGGGGGGCGGAGCCTATGGAAAAACGCCAGCAACGC
GGCCTTTTTACGGTTCCTGGCCTTTTGCTGGCCTTTTGCTCACATGTTCTTTCCTGCGTTATCCCCTGAT
TCTGTGGATAACCGTATTACCGCCTTTGAGTGAGCTGATACCGCTCGCCGCAGCCGAACGACCGAGCGCA
GCGAGTCAGTGAGCGAGGAAGCGGAAGAGCGCCCAATACGCAAACCGCCTCTCCCCGCGCGTTGGCCGAT
TCATTAATGCAGCTGGCACGACAGGTTTCCCGACTGGAAAGCGGGCAGTGAGCGCAACGCAATTAATGTG
AGTTAGCTCACTCATTAGGCACCCCAGGCTTTACACTTTATGCTTCCGGCTCGTATGTTGTGTGGAATTG
TGAGCGGATAACAATTTCACACAGGAAACAGCTATGACCATGATTACGCCAAGCGCGCAATTAACCCTCA
CTAAAGGGAACAAAAGCTGGAGCTGCAAGCTTAATGTAGTCTTATGCAATACTCTTGTAGTCTTGCAACA
TGGTAACGATGAGTTAGCAACATGCCTTACAAGGAGAGAAAAAGCACCGTGCATGCCGATTGGTGGAAGT
AAGGTGGTACGATCGTGCCTTATTAGGAAGGCAACAGACGGGTCTGACATGGATTGGACGAACCACTGAA
TTGCCGCATTGCAGAGATATTGTATTTAAGTGCCTAGCTCGATACATAAACGGGTCTCTCTGGTTAGACC
AGATCTGAGCCTGGGAGCTCTCTGGCTAACTAGGGAACCCACTGCTTAAGCCTCAATAAAGCTTGCCTTG
AGTGCTTCAAGTAGTGTGTGCCCGTCTGTTGTGTGACTCTGGTAACTAGAGATCCCTCAGACCCTTTTAG
TCAGTGTGGAAAATCTCTAGCAGTGGCGCCCGAACAGGGACTTGAAAGCGAAAGGGAAACCAGAGGAGCT
CTCTCGACGCAGGACTCGGCTTGCTGAAGCGCGCACGGCAAGAGGCGAGGGGCGGCGACTGGTGAGTACG
CCAAAAATTTTGACTAGCGGAGGCTAGAAGGAGAGAGATGGGTGCGAGAGCGTCAGTATTAAGCGGGGGA
GAATTAGATCGCGATGGGAAAAAATTCGGTTAAGGCCAGGGGGAAAGAAAAAATATAAATTAAAACATAT
AGTATGGGCAAGCAGGGAGCTAGAACGATTCGCAGTTAATCCTGGCCTGTTAGAAACATCAGAAGGCTGT
AGACAAATACTGGGACAGCTACAACCATCCCTTCAGACAGGATCAGAAGAACTTAGATCATTATATAATA
CAGTAGCAACCCTCTATTGTGTGCATCAAAGGATAGAGATAAAAGACACCAAGGAAGCTTTAGACAAGAT
AGAGGAAGAGCAAAACAAAAGTAAGACCACCGCACAGCAAGCGGCCGCTGATCTTCAGACCTGGAGGAGG
AGATATGAGGGACAATTGGAGAAGTGAATTATATAAATATAAAGTAGTAAAAATTGAACCATTAGGAGTA
GCACCCACCAAGGCAAAGAGAAGAGTGGTGCAGAGAGAAAAAAGAGCAGTGGGAATAGGAGCTTTGTTCC
TTGGGTTCTTGGGAGCAGCAGGAAGCACTATGGGCGCAGCGTCAATGACGCTGACGGTACAGGCCAGACA
ATTATTGTCTGGTATAGTGCAGCAGCAGAACAATTTGCTGAGGGCTATTGAGGCGCAACAGCATCTGTTG
CAACTCACAGTCTGGGGCATCAAGCAGCTCCAGGCAAGAATCCTGGCTGTGGAAAGATACCTAAAGGATC
AACAGCTCCTGGGGATTTGGGGTTGCTCTGGAAAACTCATTTGCACCACTGCTGTGCCTTGGAATGCTAG
TTGGAGTAATAAATCTCTGGAACAGATTTGGAATCACACGACCTGGATGGAGTGGGACAGAGAAATTAAC
AATTACACAAGCTTAATACACTCCTTAATTGAAGAATCGCAAAACCAGCAAGAAAAGAATGAACAAGAAT
TATTGGAATTAGATAAATGGGCAAGTTTGTGGAATTGGTTTAACATAACAAATTGGCTGTGGTATATAAA
ATTATTCATAATGATAGTAGGAGGCTTGGTAGGTTTAAGAATAGTTTTTGCTGTACTTTCTATAGTGAAT
AGAGTTAGGCAGGGATATTCACCATTATCGTTTCAGACCCACCTCCCAACCCCGAGGGGACCCAGAGAGG
GCCTATTTCCCATGATTCCTTCATATTTGCATATACGATACAAGGCTGTTAGAGAGATAATTAGAATTAA
TTTGACTGTAAACACAAAGATATTAGTACAAAATACGTGACGTAGAAAGTAATAATTTCTTGGGTAGTTT
GCAGTTTTAAAATTATGTTTTAAAATGGACTATCATATGCTTACCGTAACTTGAAAGTATTTCGATTTCT
TGGCTTTATATATCTTGTGGAAAGGACGAGGTACCGGT
